Addgene plasmid #44240: pLHCX-FLAG-mPKM1
Depositing lab: Lewis Cantley & Matthew Vander Heiden. Depositing organization: Beth Israel Deaconess Medical Center. Publication: The M2 splice isoform of pyruvate kinase is important for cancer metabolism and tumour growth. Christofk HR, Vander Heiden MG, Harris MH, Ramanathan A, Gerszten RE, Wei R, Fleming MD, Schreiber SL, Cantley LC. Nature. 2008 Mar 13;452(7184):230-3. doi: 10.1038/nature06734. PubMed 18337823.
Backbone
  Vector backbone: pLHCX
  Backbone manufacturer: Clontech
  Backbone size w/o insert (bp): 6800
  Total vector size (bp): 8400
  Vector type: Mammalian Expression, Retroviral
  Selectable markers: Hygromycin
Growth in bacteria
  Bacterial resistance: Ampicillin, 100 μg/mL
  Growth temperature: 37°C
  Growth strain: DH5alpha
  Copy number: Low Copy
Gene/Insert
  Gene/Insert name: Pyruvate Kinase M1 (alt name: PKM1)
  Species: M. musculus (mouse)
  Insert size (bp): 1600
  GenBank ID: NM_001253883.1
  Entrez Gene: Pkm (a.k.a. Pk-2, Pk-3, Pk3, Pkm2)
  Promoter: CMV
  Tag / fusion protein: FLAG (N terminal on insert)
  Cloning method: Restriction Enzyme; 5′ cloning site HpaI (not destroyed); 3′ cloning site ClaI (not destroyed)
  Sequencing primers: 5′ 5'-AGCTCGTTTAGTGAACCGTCAGATC-3'; 3′ 5'-ACCTACAGGTGGGGTCTTTCATTCCC-3'
Terms and licenses: Academic/Nonprofit Terms; Industry Terms: Not Available to Industry
How to cite: pLHCX-FLAG-mPKM1 was a gift from Lewis Cantley & Matthew Vander Heiden (Addgene plasmid # 44240 ; http://n2t.net/addgene:44240 ; RRID:Addgene_44240)
