[The description below was written by a language model from this plasmid's Addgene catalogue record.]
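Description:
pLHCX-FLAG-mPKM1 is a retroviral mammalian expression plasmid built on the commercial pLHCX backbone (about 6.8 kb), giving a total size of roughly 8.4 kb with its insert. It is propagated in E. coli under ampicillin selection and is recorded as low copy. Hygromycin resistance serves as the selectable marker in mammalian cells. As a retroviral vector, it is designed to be introduced into packaging cells to produce recombinant virus, which then integrates the expression cassette and the hygromycin marker into target cells to make stable lines. No feature table accompanies the record, so elements such as the long terminal repeats, packaging signal and bacterial origin are not individually documented here.

The payload is the mouse pyruvate kinase M1 isoform (PKM1, from the Pkm gene), an insert of about 1.6 kb cloned between HpaI and ClaI sites, both of which are retained. Expression is driven by a CMV promoter, and the protein carries an N-terminal FLAG epitope, allowing the exogenous enzyme to be detected or immunoprecipitated and distinguished from endogenous pyruvate kinase. PKM1 and PKM2 are alternative splice products of the same gene. The associated publication concerns the importance of the M2 isoform for cancer metabolism and tumour growth. In that context, this construct is suited to stable expression of the tagged M1 isoform in mammalian cells for comparing the isoforms' effects on cellular metabolism and proliferation, although the record does not spell out the specific experiments.
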