>Addgene plasmid #44240 | pLHCX-FLAG-mPKM1 | addgene partial sequence | sequence record 61433 | LNCX 5'-AGCTCGTTTAGTGAACCGTCAGATC-3'
GCTGTTTTGACCTCCATAGAAGACACCGGGACCGATCCAGCCTCCGCGGCCCCAAGCTTGTTAACGCCAC
CATGGACTACAAAGACGATGACGATAAAGCAAGGGATCCACTAGTAACGGCCGCCAGTGTGCTGGAATTC
ATGCCGAAGCCACACAGTGAAGCAGGGACTGCCTTCATTCAGACCCAGCAGCTCCATGCAGCCATGGCTG
ACACCTTCCTGGAACACATGTGCCGCCTGGACATTGACTCTGCCCCCATCACGGCCCGCAACACTGGCAT
CATTTGTACCATTGGGCCTGCTTCCCGATCTGTGGAGATGCTGAAGGAGATGATTAAGTCTGGAATGAAT
GTGGCTCGGCTGAATTTCTCTCATGGAACCCATGAGTACCATGCAGAGACCATCAAGAATGTCCGTGAAG
CCACAGAAAGCTTTGCATCTGATCCCATTCTCTACCGTCCTGTTGCGGTGGCTCTGGATACAAAGGGACC
TGAGATCCGGACTGGACTCATCAAGGGCAGCGGCACCGCTGAGGTGGAGCTGAAGAAGGGAGCCACTCTG
AAGATCACCCTGGACAACGCTTACATGGAGAAGTGTGACGAGAACATCCTGTGGCTGGACTACAAGAACA
TCTGCAAGGTGGTGGAGGTGGGCAGCAAGATCTACGTGGACGATGGGCTCATCTCACTGCAGGTGAAGGA
GAAAGGCGCTGACTTCCTGGTGACGGAGGTGGAGAATGGTGGCTCCTTGGGCAGCAAGAAGGGCGTGAAC
CTGCCGGGCGCTGCTGTGGATCTCCCCGCTGTGTCGGAAAAGGACATCCAGGACCTGAAGTTTGGGGTGG
AGCAGGATGTGGACATGGTGTTTGCATCTTTCATCCGCAAGGCAGCCGACGTGCATGAAGTCAGGAAGGT
GCTGGGAGAGAAGGGCAAGAACATCAAGATCATCAGCAAAATCGAGAACCATGAAGGCGTCC
