>Addgene plasmid #44240 | pLHCX-FLAG-mPKM1 | addgene partial sequence | sequence record 62470 | pLHCX-R1  5'-ACCTACAGGTGGGGTCTTTCATTCCC-3'
TAATAAAATCTTTTATTTTATCGATTCAAGGTACAGGCACTACACGCATGGTGTTGGTGAATCCAGAGCC
AGGGCGCCACCCGGTCAGCACAATGACCACATCTCCCTTCTTGAAGAAGCCTCGGGCCTTGCCAACATCC
ATGGCCAAGTTTACACGAAGGTCGACATCCTCAGCCCAGGCATTCAGCACGGCATCCTTACACAGCACAG
GGAAGATGCCACGGTACAGATGGGCCTGGCGAGCAGTCTGGGGATTTCGAGTCACGGCAATGATAGGAGC
CCGAGGGCGGTACCTGGCCACTTGGTGAGCACTCCTGCCAGACTCCGTGAGAACTATCAAAGCTGCTGCT
AAACACTTATAAGAGGCCTCCACGCTGCCCATGGCCATGGCCTCCATGAGGTCTGTGGAGTGACTGGAGG
CTCGCACAAGCTCTTCAAACAGCAGACGGTGGAACATGGCTGCCTCAGCCTCCCGAGCTATCAGGTGCTG
CATGCGAACAGCCTCCAGAGGGTAGTCCCCCTTGGCTGTTTCTCCAGACAGCATGATGCAGTCTGCTCCA
TCCAGGACTGCATTGGCCACATCACTGCCTTCAGCACGGGTGGGGCGTGGCTTCTTGATCATGCTCTCCA
GCATCTGTGTGGCACAGATGACAGGCTTCCCAGCTCGGTTGCATCGCCCGATCATCATCTTCTGAGCCAG
GAAGACCTTCTCTGCAGGAATCTCAATGCCCAGGTCACCACGAGCCACCATGATCCCATCACTGGCCTCC
AAGATCTCATCAAACCTGCGGACGCCTTCATGGTTCTCGATTTTGCTGATGATCTTGATGTTCTTGCCCT
TCTCTCCCAGCACCTTCCTGACTTCATGCACGTCGGCTGCCTTGCGGATGAAA
